>Addgene plasmid #213947 | pAAV_BiSSTe4_GCaMP6f | addgene full sequence | sequence record 421881 | Addgene NGS Result
CCTGCAGGCAGCTGCGCGCTCGCTCGCTCACTGAGGCCGCCCGGGCGTCGGGCGACCTTTGGTCGCCCGG
CCTCAGTGAGCGAGCGAGCGCGCAGAGAGGGAGTGGCCAACTCCATCACTAGGGGTTCCTGCGGCCGCAC
GCGTATCGATTTTCAGCATAAGCAAGATGGAATGGACAATCTCTTATTTCATCCTAAGTTTTACAGGAGG
TCCTTGTTTTATGTAAATTTCCAACCATTTCAAAAGCTCTTTATGTGTGTATTTTTTTTTTAACCATTTT
TGACAGTTTCAACTCTTTCTTCTCCCATGATTTCTTTTTGCTCTCAACTGTTATGGGAGAGACACCAGGT
TCTGTATGCATTTCTGCTTTGGGTTGAAAATTTTATGCACTTCAAATCAAGCTTCATTCACATAGCTAAA
TTCACTGAGGATACTTCTTCCCTTTGAAAATTTGACAAGATTCTTAACAACCCTTCCCCGTTCTCCTCAT
ATTTGTTGAGTTTCCTAGTGCATGTCCTTCTCCCTGCCCCCAGAATAACTAGCAGGTGTGACACAGGCAT
GCATTTTGCATTTTCCAAGTCTGTGATGCTAACTTTAGGCCTAGAAACATTAGCAGATTTCCTCTTTTTA
TCATGCATACATTTGCTGCTTCTGTTATCCAATCTAGTCACTTTAAAGAATTTTCTTATTTCTTTTGGGA
CCTGTGCAATCTGTTGCAAGCTAGAAATGTCCATGGCTAGACCAATAAATTCACTAGATAAATTTACCTG
TGGCCACATTATTTAAAAGTCTGTGATCGATGTTTAAACTTCCTGCAGCCCGGGCTGGGCATAAAAGTCA
GGGCAGAGCCATCTATTGCTTACATTTGCTTCTAGCCTGCAAGTCGAGGAGCGCAGCCTTCCAGAAGCAG
AGCGCGGCGCCTTAAGCTGCAGAAGTTGGTCGTGAGGCACTGGGCACGTAAGTATCAAGGTTACAAGACA
GGTTTAAGGAGACCAATAGAAACTGGGCTTGTCGAGACAGAGAAGACTCTTGCGTTTCTGATAGGCACCT
ATTGGTCTTACTGACATCCACTTTGCCTTTCTCTCCACAGCGAGCTCGCTAGCGCCCGGTGCCACCATGG
GTTCTCATCATCATCATCATCATGGTATGGCTAGCATGACTGGTGGACAGCAAATGGGTCGGGATCTGTA
CGACGATGACGATAAGGATCTCGCCACCATGGTCGACTCATCACGTCGTAAGTGGAATAAGACAGGTCAC
GCAGTCAGAGCTATAGGTCGGCTGAGCTCACTCGAGAACGTCTATATCAAGGCCGACAAGCAGAAGAACG
GCATCAAGGCGAACTTCAAGATCCGCCACAACATCGAGGACGGCGGCGTGCAGCTCGCCTACCACTACCA
GCAGAACACCCCCATCGGCGACGGCCCCGTGCTGCTGCCCGACAACCACTACCTGAGCGTGCAGTCCAAA
CTTTCGAAAGACCCCAACGAGAAGCGCGATCACATGGTCCTGCTGGAGTTCGTGACCGCCGCCGGGATCA
CTCTCGGCATGGACGAGCTGTACAAGGGCGGTACCGGAGGGAGCATGGTGAGCAAGGGCGAGGAGCTGTT
CACCGGGGTGGTGCCCATCCTGGTCGAGCTGGACGGCGACGTAAACGGCCACAAGTTCAGCGTGTCCGGC
GAGGGTGAGGGCGATGCCACCTACGGCAAGCTGACCCTGAAGTTCATCTGCACCACCGGCAAGCTGCCCG
TGCCCTGGCCCACCCTCGTGACCACCCTGACCTACGGCGTGCAGTGCTTCAGCCGCTACCCCGACCACAT
GAAGCAGCACGACTTCTTCAAGTCCGCCATGCCCGAAGGCTACATCCAGGAGCGCACCATCTTCTTCAAG
GACGACGGCAACTACAAGACCCGCGCCGAGGTGAAGTTCGAGGGCGACACCCTGGTGAACCGCATCGAGC
TGAAGGGCATCGACTTCAAGGAGGACGGCAACATCCTGGGGCACAAGCTGGAGTACAACCTGCCGGACCA
ACTGACTGAAGAGCAGATCGCAGAATTTAAAGAGGAATTCTCCCTATTTGACAAGGACGGGGATGGGACA
ATAACAACCAAGGAGCTGGGGACGGTGATGCGGTCTCTGGGGCAGAACCCCACAGAAGCAGAGCTGCAGG
ACATGATCAATGAAGTAGATGCCGACGGTGACGGCACAATCGACTTCCCTGAGTTCCTGACAATGATGGC
AAGAAAAATGAAATACAGGGACACGGAAGAAGAAATTAGAGAAGCGTTCGGTGTGTTTGATAAGGATGGC
AATGGCTACATCAGTGCAGCAGAGCTTCGCCACGTGATGACAAACCTTGGAGAGAAGTTAACAGATGAAG
AGGTTGATGAAATGATCAGGGAAGCAGACATCGATGGGGATGGTCAGGTAAACTACGAAGAGTTTGTACA
AATGATGACAGCGAAGTGAGGCGCGCCCCTGCAGGGAATTCGATATCAAGCTTATCGATAATCAACCTCT
GGATTACAAAATTTGTGAAAGATTGACTGGTATTCTTAACTATGTTGCTCCTTTTACGCTATGTGGATAC
GCTGCTTTAATGCCTTTGTATCATGCTATTGCTTCCCGTATGGCTTTCATTTTCTCCTCCTTGTATAAAT
CCTGGTTGCTGTCTCTTTATGAGGAGTTGTGGCCCGTTGTCAGGCAACGTGGCGTGGTGTGCACTGTGTT
TGCTGACGCAACCCCCACTGGTTGGGGCATTGCCACCACCTGTCAGCTCCTTTCCGGGACTTTCGCTTTC
CCCCTCCCTATTGCCACGGCGGAACTCATCGCCGCCTGCCTTGCCCGCTGCTGGACAGGGGCTCGGCTGT
TGGGCACTGACAATTCCGTGGTGTTGTCGGGGAAATCATCGTCCTTTCCTTGGCTGCTCGCCTATGTTGC
CACCTGGATTCTGCGCGGGACGTCCTTCTGCTACGTCCCTTCGGCCCTCAATCCAGCGGACCTTCCTTCC
CGCGGCCTGCTGCCGGCTCTGCGGCCTCTTCCGCGTCTTCGCCTTCGCCCTCAGACGAGTCGGATCTCCC
TTTGGGCCGCCTCCCCGCATCGATACCGAGCGCTGCTCGAGAGATCTGTGATAGCGGCCATCAAGCTGGC
CGCGACTCTAGATCATAATCAGCCATACCACATTTGTAGAGGTTTTACTTGCTTTAAAAAACCTCCCACA
CCTCCCCCTGAACCTGAAACATAAAATGAATGCAATTGTTGTTGTTAACTTGTTTATTGCAGCTTATAAT
GGTTACAAATAAAGCAATAGCATCACAAATTTCACAAATAAAGCATTTTTTTCACTGCATTCTAGTTGTG
GTTTGTCCAAACTCATCAATGTATCAGCTTATCGATACCGCATGCACGTGCGGACCGAGCGGCCGCAGGA
ACCCCTAGTGATGGAGTTGGCCACTCCCTCTCTGCGCGCTCGCTCGCTCACTGAGGCCGGGCGACCAAAG
GTCGCCCGACGCCCGGGCTTTGCCCGGGCGGCCTCAGTGAGCGAGCGAGCGCGCAGCTGCCTGCAGGGGC
GCCTGATGCGGTATTTTCTCCTTACGCATCTGTGCGGTATTTCACACCGCATA
[95 nt withheld, positions 3624-3718]
T
[46 nt withheld, positions 3720-3765]
C
[141 nt withheld, positions 3767-3907]
CCTTTGACGTTGGAGTCCACGTTCTTT
[37 nt withheld, positions 3935-3971]
ACTCTATCTCGGGCTATTCTTTTGATTTATAAGGGATTTTGCCGATTTCGGTCTATTGGTTAAAAAATGA
GCTGATTTAACAAAAATTTAACGCGAATTTTAACAAAATATTAACGTTTACAATTTTATGGTGCACTCTC
AGTACAATCTGCTCTGATGCCGCATAGTTAAGCCAGCCCCGACACCCGCCAACACCCGCTGACGCGCCCT
GACGGGCTTGTCTGCTCCCGGCATCCGCTTACAGACAAGCTGTGACCGTCTCCGGGAGCTGCATGTGTCA
GAGGTTTTCACCGTCATCACCGAAACGCGCGAGACGAAAGGGCCTCGTGATACGCCTATTTTTATAGGTT
AATGTCATGATAATAATGGTTTCTTAGACGTCAGGTGGCACTTTTCGGGGAAATGTGCGCGGAACCCCTA
TTTGTTTATTTTTCTAAATACATTCAAATATGTATCCGCTCATGAGACAATAACCCTGATAAATGCTTCA
ATAATATTGAAAAAGGAAGAGTATGAGTATTCAACATTTCCGTGTCGCCCTTATTCCCTTTTTTGCGGCA
TTTTGCCTTCCTGTTTTTGCTCACCCAGAAACGCTGGTGAAAGTAAAAGATGCTGAAGATCAGTTGGGTG
CACGAGTGGGTTACATCGAACTGGATCTCAACAGCGGTAAGATCCTTGAGAGTTTTCGCCCCGAAGAACG
TTTTCCAATGATGAGCACTTTTAAAGTTCTGCTATGTGGCGCGGTATTATCCCGTATTGACGCCGGGCAA
GAGCAACTCGGTCGCCGCATACACTATTCTCAGAATGACTTGGTTGAGTACTCACCAGTCACAGAAAAGC
ATCTTACGGATGGCATGACAGTAAGAGAATTATGCAGTGCTGCCATAACCATGAGTGATAACACTGCGGC
CAACTTACTTCTGACAACGATCGGAGGACCGAAGGAGCTAACCGCTTTTTTGCACAACATGGGGGATCAT
GTAACTCGCCTTGATCGTTGGGAACCGGAGCTGAATGAAGCCATACCAAACGACGAGCGTGACACCACGA
TGCCTGTAGCAATGGCAACAACGTTGCGCAAACTATTAACTGGCGAACTACTTACTCTAGCTTCCCGGCA
ACAATTAATAGACTGGATGGAGGCGGATAAAGTTGCAGGACCACTTCTGCGCTCGGCCCTTCCGGCTGGC
TGGTTTATTGCTGATAAATCTGGAGCCGGTGAGCGTGGGTCTCGCGGTATCATTGCAGCACTGGGGCCAG
ATGGTAAGCCCTCCCGTATCGTAGTTATCTACACGACGGGGAGTCAGGCAACTATGGATGAACGAAATAG
ACAGATCGCTGAGATAGGTGCCTCACTGATTAAGCATTGGTAACTGTCAGACCAAGTTTACTCATATATA
CTTTAGATTGATTTAAAACTTCATTTTTAATTTAAAAGGATCTAGGTGAAGATCCTTTTTGATAATCTCA
TGACCAAAATCCCTTAACGTGAGTTTTCGTTCCACTGAGCGTCAGACCCCGTAGAAAAGATCAAAGGATC
TTCTTGAGATCCTTTTTTTCTGCGCGTAATCTGCTGCTTGCAAACAAAAAAACCACCGCTACCAGCGGTG
GTTTGTTTGCCGGATCAAGAGCTACCAACTCTTTTTCCGAAGGTAACTGGCTTCAGCAGAGCGCAGATAC
CAAATACTGTTCTTCTAGTGTAGCCGTAGTTAGGCCACCACTTCAAGAACTCTGTAGCACCGCCTACATA
CCTCGCTCTGCTAATCCTGTTACCAGTGGCTGCTGCCAGTGGCGATAAGTCGTGTCTTACCGGGTTGGAC
TCAAGACGATAGTTACCGGATAAGGCGCAGCGGTCGGGCTGAACGGGGGGTTCGTGCACACAGCCCAGCT
TGGAGCGAACGACCTACACCGAACTGAGATACCTACAGCGTGAGCTATGAGAAAGCGCCACGCTTCCCGA
AGGGAGAAAGGCGGACAGGTATCCGGTAAGCGGCAGGGTCGGAACAGGAGAGCGCACGAGGGAGCTTCCA
GGGGGAAACGCCTGGTATCTTTATAGTCCTGTCGGGTTTCGCCACCTCTGACTTGAGCGTCGATTTTTGT
GATGCTCGTCAGGGGGGCGGAGCCTATGGAAAAACGCCAGCAACGCGGCCTTTTTACGGTTCCTGGCCTT
TTGCTGGCCTTTTGCTCACATGT
Features (pLannotate 1.2.2; 16 found; start..end, strand, type, name):
     12..39      +  repeat_region  AAV2 ITR (fragment): inverted terminal repeat of adeno-associated virus serotype 2 inverted
     68..95      +  repeat_region  AAV2 ITR (fragment): inverted terminal repeat of adeno-associated virus serotype 2 inverted
    958..1090    +  intron         chimeric intron: chimera between introns from human β-globin and immunoglobulin heavy chain genes
   1117..2469    +  CDS            GCaMP6f: improved fluorescent protein-based calcium sensor (Chen et al., 2013)
   2485..2510    +  misc_feature   MCS (fragment): pBluescript multiple cloning site
   2510..3098    +  misc_feature   WPRE: woodchuck hepatitis virus posttranscriptional regulatory element
   3161..3244    +  CDS            large T antigen (fragment): large T antigen from SV40 (simian virus 40)
   3267..3348    +  polyA_signal   SV40 poly(A) signal: SV40 polyadenylation signal
   3427..3567    +  repeat_region  AAV2 ITR: inverted terminal repeat of adeno-associated virus serotype 2 inverted
   3572..3623    -  misc_feature   bom (fragment): basis of mobility region from pBR322
   3642..4097    +  rep_origin     f1 ori (sequence partly withheld): f1 bacteriophage origin of replication; arrow indicates direction of (+) strand synthesis
   4098..4147    -  misc_feature   bom (fragment): basis of mobility region from pBR322
   4249..4284    -  CDS            rop (fragment): Rop protein, which maintains plasmids at low copy number; rop
   4379..4483    +  promoter       AmpR promoter: bla
   4484..5344    +  CDS            AmpR: β-lactamase; bla; confers resistance to ampicillin, carbenicillin, and related antibiotics
   5515..6103    +  rep_origin     ori: high-copy-number ColE1/pMB1/pBR322/pUC origin of replication
