[The description below was written by a language model from this plasmid's Addgene catalogue record and pLannotate feature annotations shown in this document.]
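Description:
pAAV_BiSSTe4_GCaMP6f (alias pAAV_WDS0004_GCaMP6f) is a 6,164 bp AAV transfer plasmid built on the pAAV-S5E2-dTom-nlsdTom backbone, designed to express the genetically encoded calcium indicator GCaMP6f in somatostatin (SST) interneurons. In bacteria it is maintained as a high-copy plasmid through a ColE1/pUC-type origin and selected with ampicillin via the β-lactamase gene and its native promoter. An f1 phage origin is also present, along with short remnants of the pBR322 bom and rop regions that are backbone leftovers rather than functional elements.

The payload lies between AAV2 inverted terminal repeats, which direct replication and packaging of the intervening DNA into AAV capsids. The right ITR is annotated in full, while the left one was detected only as two short fragments, as often happens when ITRs are sequenced and annotated automatically. Expression is controlled by the BiSSTe4 enhancer, which the catalogue entry describes as SST interneuron-targeting. The enhancer and any associated minimal promoter are not annotated in the feature table and presumably occupy the unannotated stretch upstream of the intron. Downstream come a chimeric β-globin/immunoglobulin intron, which promotes efficient mRNA processing, and the synthetic GCaMP6f coding sequence of about 1.35 kb. This is followed by a WPRE to boost transcript stability and expression, and an SV40 polyadenylation signal; the adjacent short large T antigen fragment is simply part of that SV40 segment.

The construct belongs to an enhancer-AAV toolbox for targeting distinct interneuron subtypes without transgenic driver lines. It is suited to producing recombinant AAV for calcium imaging of SST interneuron activity, and the record notes viral preparations in AAV1 and PHP.eB serotypes.
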