Addgene plasmid #213947: pAAV_BiSSTe4_GCaMP6f
Purpose: AAV construct expressing GCaMP6f driven by SST interneuron-targeting enhancer. Alias: pAAV_WDS0004_GCaMP6f
Depositing lab: Gordon Fishell. Depositing organization: Broad Institute. Publication: An enhancer-AAV toolbox to target and manipulate distinct interneuron subtypes. Furlanis E, Dai M, Leyva Garcia B, Tran T, Vergara J, Pereira A, Gorissen BL, Wills S, Vlachos A, Hairston A, Dwivedi D, Du S, McMahon J, Huang S, Morabito A, Vazquez A, Kim S, Lee AT, Chang EF, Razzaq T, Qazi A, Vargish G, Yuan X, Caccavano A, Hunt S, Chittajallu R, McLean N, Hewitt L, Paranzino E, Rice H, Cummins AC, Plotnikova A, Mohanty A, Tangen AC, Shin JH, Azadi R, Eldridge MAG, Alvarez VA, Averbeck BB, Alyahyay M, Vallejo TR, Soheib M, Vattino LG, MacGregor CP, Chatain CP, Banks E, Olah VJ, Naskar S, Hill S, Liebergall S, Badiani R, Hyde L, Hanley E, Xu Q, Allaway KC, Goldberg EM, Rowan MJM, Nowakowski TJ, Lee S, Favuzzi E, Kaeser PS, Sjulson L, Batista-Brito R, Takesian AE, Ibrahim LA, Iqbal A, Pelkey KA, McBain CJ, Dimidschstein J, Fishell G, Wang Y. Neuron. 2025 May 21;113(10):1525-1547.e15. doi: 10.1016/j.neuron.2025.05.002. PubMed 40403705.
Backbone
  Vector backbone: pAAV-S5E2-dTom-nlsdTom
  Total vector size (bp): 6164
  Vector type: AAV
Growth in bacteria
  Bacterial resistance: Ampicillin, 100 μg/mL
  Growth temperature: 37°C
  Growth strain: NEB Stable
  Copy number: High Copy
Gene/Insert
  Gene/Insert name: GCaMP6f
  Species: Synthetic
  Insert size (bp): 1350
Terms and licenses: Academic/Nonprofit Terms; Industry Terms: Not Available to Industry
Depositor comments: Please visit https://doi.org/10.1101/2024.07.17.603924 for bioRxiv preprint.
How to cite: pAAV_BiSSTe4_GCaMP6f was a gift from Gordon Fishell (Addgene plasmid # 213947 ; http://n2t.net/addgene:213947 ; RRID:Addgene_213947) For viral preps, please replace (Addgene plasmid # 213947) in the above sentence with: (Addgene viral prep # 213947-AAV1) or (Addgene viral prep # 213947-PHPeB)
